>Addgene plasmid #105081 | pMetYC-Dest | depositor full sequence | sequence record 199607 | pMetYC-Dest sequence 10186 bps
GGATGCAAGGGTTCGAATCCCTTAGCTCTCATTATTTTTTGCTTTTTCTCTTGAGGTCACATGATCGCAA
AATGGCAAATGGCACGTGAAGCTGTCGATATTGGGGAACTGTGGTGGTTGGCAAATGACTAATTAAGTTA
GTCAAGGCGCCATCCTCATGAAAACTGTGTAACATAATAACCGAAGTGTCGAAAAGGTGGCACCTTGTCC
AATTGAACACGCTCGATGAAAAAAATAAGATATATATAAGGTTAAGTAAAGCGTCTGTTAGAAAGGAAGT
TTTTCCTTTTTCTTGCTCTCTTGTCTTTTCATCTACTATTTCCTTCGTGTAATACAGGGTCGTCAGATAC
ATAGATACAATTCTATTACCCCCATCCATACAATCACAAGTTTGTACAAAAAAGCTGAACGAGAAACGTA
AAATGATATAAATATCAATATATTAAATTAGATTTTGCATAAAAAACAGACTACATAATACTGTAAAACA
CAACATATCCAGTCATATTGGCGGCCGCATTAGGCACCCCAGGCTTTACACTTTATGCTTCCGGCTCGTA
TAATGTGTGGATTTTGAGTTAGGATCCGTCGAGATTTTCAGGAGCTAAGGAAGCTAAAATGGAGAAAAAA
ATCACTGGATATACCACCGTTGATATATCCCAATGGCATCGTAAAGAACATTTTGAGGCATTTCAGTCAG
TTGCTCAATGTACCTATAACCAGACCGTTCAGCTGGATATTACGGCCTTTTTAAAGACCGTAAAGAAAAA
TAAGCACAAGTTTTATCCGGCCTTTATTCACATTCTTGCCCGCCTGATGAATGCTCATCCGGAATTCCGT
ATGGCAATGAAAGACGGTGAGCTGGTGATATGGGATAGTGTTCACCCTTGTTACACCGTTTTCCATGAGC
AAACTGAAACGTTTTCATCGCTCTGGAGTGAATACCACGACGATTTCCGGCAGTTTCTACACATATATTC
GCAAGATGTGGCGTGTTACGGTGAAAACCTGGCCTATTTCCCTAAAGGGTTTATTGAGAATATGTTTTTC
GTCTCAGCCAATCCCTGGGTGAGTTTCACCAGTTTTGATTTAAACGTGGCCAATATGGACAACTTCTTCG
CCCCCGTTTTCACCATGGGCAAATATTATACGCAAGGCGACAAGGTGCTGATGCCGCTGGCGATTCAGGT
TCATCATGCCGTTTGTGATGGCTTCCATGTCGGCAGAATGCTTAATGAATTACAACAGTACTGCGATGAG
TGGCAGGGCGGGGCGTAAACGCGTGGATCCGGCTTACTAAAAGCCAGATAACAGTATGCGTATTTGCGCG
CTGATTTTTGCGGTATAAGAATATATACTGATATGTATACCCGAAGTATGTCAAAAAGAGGTATGCTATG
AAGCAGCGTATTACAGTGACAGTTGACAGCGACAGCTATCAGTTGCTCAAGGCATATATGATGTCAATAT
CTCCGGTCTGGTAAGCACAACCATGCAGAATGAAGCCCGTCGTCTGCGTGCCGAACGCTGGAAAGCGGAA
AATCAGGAAGGGATGGCTGAGGTCGCCCGGTTTATTGAAATGAACGGCTCTTTTGCTGACGAGAACAGGG
GCTGGTGAAATGCAGTTTAAGGTTTACACCTATAAAAGAGAGAGCCGTTATCGTCTGTTTGTGGATGTAC
AGAGTGATATTATTGACACGCCCGGGCGACGGATGGTGATCCCCCTGGCCAGTGCACGTCTGCTGTCAGA
TAAAGTCTCCCGTGAACTTTACCCGGTGGTGCATATCGGGGATGAAAGCTGGCGCATGATGACCACCGAT
ATGGCCAGTGTGCCGGTCTCCGTTATCGGGGAAGAAGTGGCTGATCTCAGCCACCGCGAAAATGACATCA
AAAACGCCATTAACCTGATGTTCTGGGGAATATAAATGTCAGGCTCCCTTATACACAGCCAGTCTGCAGG
TCGACCATAGTGACTGGATATGTTGTGTTTTACAGCATTATGTAGTCTGTTTTTTATGCAAAATCTAATT
TAATATATTGATATTTATATCATTTTACGTTTCTCGTTCAGCTTTCTTGTACAAAGTGGTGATTGGTGGT
GGCGGATCCGGTGGAGGTGGATCAGGTATCCCTCCAGATCAACAAAGATTGATCTTTGCCGGTAAGCAGC
TAGAAGACGGTAGAACGCTGTCTGATTACAACATTCAGAAGGAGTCCACCTTACATCTTGTGCTAAGGCT
AAGAGGTGGTATGCACAGATCAGCTTGCGGCCGCATGGCAGGCCTTGCGCAACACGATGAAGCCGTGGAC
AACAAATTCAACAAAGAACAACAAAACGCGTTCTATGAGATCTTACATTTACCTAACTTAAACGAAGAAC
AACGAAACGCCTTCATCCAAAGTTTAAAAGATGACCCAAGCCAAAGCGCTAACCTTTTAGCAGAAGCTAA
AAAGCTAAATGATGCTCAGGCGCCGAAAGTAGACAACAAATTCAACAAAGAACAACAAAACGCGTTCTAT
GAGATCTTACATTTACCTAACTTAAACGAAGAACAACGAAACGCCTTCATCCAAAGTTTAAAAGATGACC
CAAGCCAAAGCGCTAACCTTTTAGCAGAAGCTAAAAAGCTAAATGATGCTCAGGCGCCGAAAGTAGACGC
GAGCGGCCGCATGAAAGCGTTAACGGCCAGGCAACAAGAGGTGTTTGATCTCATCCGTGATCACATCAGC
CAGACAGGTATGCCGCCGACGCGTGCGGAAATCGCGCAGCGTTTGGGGTTCCGTTCCCCAAACGCGGCTG
AAGAACATCTGAAGGCGCTGGCACGCAAAGGCGTTATTGAAATTGTTTCCGGCGCATCACGCGGGATCCG
TCTGTTGCAGGAAGAGGAAGAAGGGTTGCCGCTGGTAGGTCGTGTGGCTGCCGGTGAACCACTTCTGGCG
CAACAGCATATTGAAGGTCATTATCAGGTCGACCCTTCCTTATTCAAGCCGAATGCTGATTTCCTGCTGC
GCGTCAGCGGGATGTCGATGAAAGATATCGGCATTATGGATGGTGACTTGCTGGCAGTGCATAAAACTCA
GGATGTACGTAACGGTCAGGTCGTTGTCGCACGTATTGATGACGAGGTTACCGTTAAGCGCCTGAAAAAA
CAGGGCAATAAAGTCGAACTGTTGCCAGAAAATAGCGAGTTTAAACCAATTGTCGTAGATCTTCGTCAGC
AGAGCTTCACCATTGAAGGGCTGGCGGTTGGGGTTATTCGCAACGGCGACTGGCTGGAATTCCCGGGGAT
CTGGGCCCCCCCGACCGATGTCAGCCTGGGGGACGAGCTCCACTTAGACGGCGAGGACGTGGCGATGGCG
CATGCCGACGCGCTAGACGATTTCGATCTGGACATGTTGGGGGACGGGGATTCCCCGGGTCCGGGATTTA
CCCCCCACGACTCCGCCCCCTACGGCGCTCTGGATATGGCCGACTTCGAGTTTGAGCAGATGTTTACCGA
TGCCCTTGGAATTGACGAGTACGGTGGGTAGGGGGCGCGACCGGACCCGCATCCCCCGTCTGGGTTTTCC
CCTCCCGTCCCCGGTTCGTATCCACAATAAACACGAGCACATACATTACAAAAACCTGCGGTTGTCGTCT
GATTATTTGGTGGATCCGGGGGAGATGGGGGAGGCTAACTGAAACACGGAAGGAGACAATACCGGAAGGA
ACCCGCGCTATGACGGCAATAAAAAGACAGAATAAAACGCACGGGTGTTGGGTCGTTTGTTCATAAACGC
GGGGTTCGGTCCCAGGGCTGGCACTCTGTCGATACCCCACCGAGACCCCATTGGGGCCAATACGCCCGCG
TTTCTTCCTTTTCCCCACCCCACCCCCCAAGTTCGGGTGAAGGCCCAGGGCTCGCAGCCAACGTCGGGGC
GGCAGGCCCTGCCATAGCCACTGGCCCCGTGGGTTAGGGACGGGGTCCCCCATGGGGAATGGTTTATGGT
TCGTGGGGGTTATTATTTTGGGCGTTGCGTGGGGTCAGGTCCACGACCCAAGCTGGCCGCCACCGCGGTG
GAGCTCCAATTCGCCCTATAGTGAGTCGTATTACAATTCACTGGCCGTCGTTTTACAACGTCGTGACTGG
GAAAACCCTGGCGTTACCCAACTTAATCGCCTTGCAGCACATCCCCCTTTCGCCAGCTGGCGTAATAGCG
AAGAGGCCCGCACCGATCGCCCTTCCCAACAGTTGCGCAGCCTGAATGGCGAATGGCGCCTGATGCGGTA
TTTTCTCCTTACGCATCTGTGCGGTATTTCACACCGCATAATCGCTGGGCCATTCTCATGAAGAATATCT
TGAATTTATTGTCATATTACTAGTTGGTGTGGAAGTCCTAATATCGGTGATCAATATAGTGGTTGACATG
CTGGCTAGTCAACATTGAGCCTTTTGATCATGCAAATATATTACGGTATTTTACAATCAAATATCAAACT
TAACTATTGACTTTATAACTTATTTAGGTGGTAACATTCTTATAAAAAAGAAAAAAATTACTGCAAAACA
GTACTAGCTTTTAACTTGTATCCTAGGTTATCTATGCTGTCTCACCATAGAGAATATTACCTATTTCAGA
ATGTATGTCCATGATTCGCCGGGTAAATACATATAATACACAAATCTGGCTTAATAAAGTCTATAATATA
TCTCATAAAGAAGTGCTAAATTGGCTAGTGCTATATATTTTTAAGAAAATTTCTTTTGACTAAGTCCATA
TCGACTTTGTAAAAGTTCACATTAGCATACATATATTACACGAGCCAGAAATAGTAACTTTTGCCTAAAT
CACAAATTGCAAAATTTAATTGCTTGCAAAAGGTCACATGCTTATAATCAACTTTTTTAAAAATTTAAAA
TACTTTTTTATTTTTTATTTTTAAACATAAATGAAATAATTTATTTATTGTTTATGATTACCGAAACATA
AAACCTGCTCAAGAAAAAGAAACTGTTTTGTCCTTGGAAAAAAAGCACTACCTAGGAGCGGCCAAAATGC
CGAGGCTTTCATAGCTTAAACTCTTTACAGAAAATAGGCATTATAGATCAGTTCGAGTTTTCTTATTCTT
CCTTCCGGTTTTATCGTCACAGTTTTACAGTAAATAAGTATCACCTCTTAGAGTTCGATGATAAGCTGTC
AAACATGAGAATTAATTCCACATGTTAAAATAGTGAAGGAGCATGTTCGGCACACAGTGGACCGAACGTG
GGGTAAGTGCACTAGGGTCCGGTTAAACGGATCTCGCATTGATGAGGCAACGCTAATTATCAACATATAG
ATTGTTATCTATCTGCATGAACACGAAATCTTTACTTGACGACTTGAGGCTGATGGTGTTTATGCAAAGA
AACCACTGTGTTTAATATGTGTCACTGTTTGATATTACTGTCAGCGTAGAAGATAATAGTAAAAGCGGTT
AATAAGTGTATTTGAGATAAGTGTGATAAAGTTTTTACAGCGAAAAGACGATAAATACAAGAAAATGATT
ACGAGGATACGGAGAGAGGTATGTACATGTGTATTTATATACTAAGCTGCCGGCGGTTGTTTGCAAGACC
GAGAAAAGGCTAGCAAGAATCGGGTCATTGTAGCGTATGCGCCTGTGAACATTCTCTTCAACAAGTTTGA
TTCCATTGCGGTGAAATGGTAAAAGTCAACCCCCTGCGATGTATATTTTCCTGTACAATCAATCAAAAAG
CCAAATGATTTAGCATTATCTTTACATCTTGTTATTTTACAGATTTTATGTTTAGATCTTTTATGCTTGC
TTTTCAAAAGGCTTGCAGGCAAGTGCACAAACAATACTTAAATAAATACTACTCAGTAATAACCTATTTC
TTAGCATTTTTGACGAAATTTGCTATTTTGTTAGAGTCTTTTACACCATTTGTCTCCACACCTCCGCTTA
CATCAACACCAATAACGCCATTTAATCTAAGCGCATCACCAACATTTTCTGGCGTCAGTCCACCAGCTAA
CATAAAATGTAAGCTCTCGGGGCTCTCTTGCCTTCCAACCCAGTCAGAAATCGAGTTCCAATCCAAAAGT
TCACCTGTCCCACCTGCTTCTGAATCAAACAAGGGAATAAACGAATGAGGTTTCTGTGAAGCTGCACTGA
GTAGTATGTTGCAGTCTTTTGGAAATACGAGTCTTTTAATAACTGGCAAACCGAGGAACTCTTGGTATTC
TTGCCACGACTCATCTCCATGCAGTTGGACGATCGATGATAAGCTGTCAAACATGAGAATTAATTCTACC
CTATGAACATATTCCATTTTGTAATTTCGTGTCGTTTCTATTATGAATTTCATTTATAAAGTTTATGTAC
AAATATCATAAAAAAAGAGAATCTTTTTAAGCAAGGATTTTCTTAACTTCTTCGGCGACAGCATCACCGA
CTTCGGTGGTACTGTTGGAACCACCTAAATCACCAGTTCTGATACCTGCATCCAAAACCTTTTTAACTGC
ATCTTCAATGGCCTTACCTTCTTCAGGCAAGTTCAATGACAATTTCAACATCATTGCAGCAGACAAGATA
GTGGCGATAGGGTTGACCTTATTCTTTGGCAAATCTGGAGCAGAACCGTGGCATGGTTCGTACAAACCAA
ATGCGGTGTTCTTGTCTGGCAAAGAGGCCAAGGACGCAGATGGCAACAAACCCAAGGAACCTGGGATAAC
GGAGGCTTCATCGGAGATGATATCACCAAACATGTTGCTGGTGATTATAATACCATTTAGGTGGGTTGGG
TTCTTAACTAGGATCATGGCGGCAGAATCAATCAATTGATGTTGAACCTTCAATGTAGGAAATTCGTTCT
TGATGGTTTCCTCCACAGTTTTTCTCCATAATCTTGAAGAGGCCAAAACATTAGCTTTATCCAAGGACCA
AATAGGCAATGGTGGCTCATGTTGTAGGGCCATGAAAGCGGCCATTCTTGTGATTCTTTGCACTTCTGGA
ACGGTGTATTGTTCACTATCCCAAGCGACACCATCACCATCGTCTTCCTTTCTCTTACCAAAGTAAATAC
CTCCCACTAATTCTCTGACAACAACGAAGTCAGTACCTTTAGCAAATTGTGGCTTGATTGGAGATAAGTC
TAAAAGAGAGTCGGATGCAAAGTTACATGGTCTTAAGTTGGCGTACAATTGAAGTTCTTTACGGATTTTT
AGTAAACCTTGTTCAGGTCTAACACTACCTGTACCCCATTTAGGACCACCCACAGCACCTAACAAAACGG
CATCAGCCTTCTTGGAGGCTTCCAGCGCCTCATCTGGAAGTGGAACACCTGTAGCATCGATAGCAGCACC
ACCAATTAAATGATTTTCGAAATCGAACTTGACATTGGAACGAACATCAGAAATAGCTTTAAGAACCTTA
ATGGCTTCGGCTGTGATTTCTTGACCAACGTGGTCACCTGGCAAAACGACGATCTTCTTAGGGGCAGACA
TTAGAATGGTATATCCTTGAAATATATATATATATTGCTGAAATGTAAAAGGTAAGAAAAGTTAGAAAGT
AAGACGATTGCTAACCACCTATTGGAAAAAACAATAGGTCCTTAAATAATATTGTCAACTTCAAGTATTG
TGATGCAAGCATTTAGTCATGAACGCTTCTCTATTCTATATGAAAAGCCGGTTCCGGCGCTCTCACCTTT
CCTTTTTCTCCCAATTTTTCAGTTGAAAAAGGTATATGCGTCAGGCGACCTCTGAAATTAACAAAAAATT
TCCAGTCATCGAATTTGATTCTGTGCGATAGCGCCCCTGTGTGTTCTCGTTATGTTGAGGAAAAAAATAA
TGGTTGCTAAGAGATTCGAACTCTTGCATCTTACGATACCTGAGTATTCCCACAGTTAATTCTTGAAGAC
GAAAGGGCCTCGTGATACGCCTATTTTTATAGGTTAATGTCATGATAATAATGGTTTCTTAGACGTCAGG
TGGCACTTTTCGGGGAAATGTGCGCGGAACCCCTATTTGTTTATTTTTCTAAATACATTCAAATATGTAT
CCGCTCATGAGACAATAACCCTGATAAATGCTTCAATAATATTGAAAAAGGAAGAGTATGAGTATTCAAC
ATTTCCGTGTCGCCCTTATTCCCTTTTTTGCGGCATTTTGCCTTCCTGTTTTTGCTCACCCAGAAACGCT
GGTGAAAGTAAAAGATGCTGAAGATCAGTTGGGTGCACGAGTGGGTTACATCGAACTGGATCTCAACAGC
GGTAAGATCCTTGAGAGTTTTCGCCCCGAAGAACGTTTTCCAATGATGAGCACTTTTAAAGTTCTGCTAT
GTGGCGCGGTATTATCCCGTATTGACGCCGGGCAAGAGCAACTCGGTCGCCGCATACACTATTCTCAGAA
TGACTTGGTTGAGTACTCACCAGTCACAGAAAAGCATCTTACGGATGGCATGACAGTAAGAGAATTATGC
AGTGCTGCCATAACCATGAGTGATAACACTGCGGCCAACTTACTTCTGACAACGATCGGAGGACCGAAGG
AGCTAACCGCTTTTTTGCACAACATGGGGGATCATGTAACTCGCCTTGATCGTTGGGAACCGGAGCTGAA
TGAAGCCATACCAAACGACGAGCGTGACACCACGATGCCTGTAGCAATGGCAACAACGTTGCGCAAACTA
TTAACTGGCGAACTACTTACTCTAGCTTCCCGGCAACAATTAATAGACTGGATGGAGGCGGATAAAGTTG
CAGGACCACTTCTGCGCTCGGCCCTTCCGGCTGGCTGGTTTATTGCTGATAAATCTGGAGCCGGTGAGCG
TGGGTCTCGCGGTATCATTGCAGCACTGGGGCCAGATGGTAAGCCCTCCCGTATCGTAGTTATCTACACG
ACGGGGAGTCAGGCAACTATGGATGAACGAAATAGACAGATCGCTGAGATAGGTGCCTCACTGATTAAGC
ATTGGTAACTGTCAGACCAAGTTTACTCATATATACTTTAGATTGATTTAAAACTTCATTTTTAATTTAA
AAGGATCTAGGTGAAGATCCTTTTTGATAATCTCATGACCAAAATCCCTTAACGTGAGTTTTCGTTCCAC
TGAGCGTCAGACCCCGTAGAAAAGATCAAAGGATCTTCTTGAGATCCTTTTTTTCTGCGCGTAATCTGCT
GCTTGCAAACAAAAAAACCACCGCTACCAGCGGTGGTTTGTTTGCCGGATCAAGAGCTACCAACTCTTTT
TCCGAAGGTAACTGGCTTCAGCAGAGCGCAGATACCAAATACTGTTCTTCTAGTGTAGCCGTAGTTAGGC
CACCACTTCAAGAACTCTGTAGCACCGCCTACATACCTCGCTCTGCTAATCCTGTTACCAGTGGCTGCTG
CCAGTGGCGATAAGTCGTGTCTTACCGGGTTGGACTCAAGACGATAGTTACCGGATAAGGCGCAGCGGTC
GGGCTGAACGGGGGGTTCGTGCACACAGCCCAGCTTGGAGCGAACGACCTACACCGAACTGAGATACCTA
CAGCGTGAGCTATGAGAAAGCGCCACGCTTCCCGAAGGGAGAAAGGCGGACAGGTATCCGGTAAGCGGCA
GGGTCGGAACAGGAGAGCGCACGAGGGAGCTTCCAGGGGGAAACGCCTGGTATCTTTATAGTCCTGTCGG
GTTTCGCCACCTCTGACTTGAGCGTCGATTTTTGTGATGCTCGTCAGGGGGGCGGAGCCTATGGAAAAAC
GCCAGCAACGCGGCCTTTTTACGGTTCCTGGCCTTTTGCTGGCCTTTTGCTCACATGTTCTTTCCTGCGT
TATCCCCTGATTCTGTGGATAACCGTATTACCGCCTTTGAGTGAGCTGATACCGCTCGCCGCAGCCGAAC
GACCGAGCGCAGCGAGTCAGTGAGCGAGGAAGCGGAAGAGCGCCCAATACGCAAACCGCCTCTCCCCGCG
CGTTGGCCGATTCATTAATGCAGCTGGCACGACAGGTTTCCCGACTGGAAAGCGGGCAGTGAGCGCAACG
CAATTAATGTGAGTTAGCTCACTCATTAGGCACCCCAGGCTTTACACTTTATGCTTCCGGCTCGTATGTT
GTGTGGAATTGTGAGCGGATAACAATTTCACACAGGAAACAGCTATGACCATGATTACGCCAAGCTCGAA
ATTAACCCTCACTAAAGGGAACAAAAGCTGGGTACC
Features (pLannotate 1.2.2; 33 found; start..end, strand, type, name):
     32..382     +  promoter       MET17 promoter: S. cerevisiae MET17; expression is repressed by methionine; MET15; MET25
    386..505     +  protein_bind   attR1: mutant version of attR; recombination site for the Gateway® LR reaction LR Clonase™
    535..565     +  promoter       lac UV5 promoter: E. coli lac promoter with an "up" mutation
    589..618     +  promoter       cat promoter (fragment): promoter of the E. coli cat gene encoding chloramphenicol acetyltransferase
    619..1278    +  CDS            CmR: chloramphenicol acetyltransferase; cat; confers resistance to chloramphenicol
   1457..1615    +  CDS            ccdA (fragment): CCDA_ECO57 - Also known as H, letA. Experimental evidence at protein level: Swiss-Prot protein existence level 1. Antitoxin component of a type II toxin-antitoxin (TA) system which inhibits the post-segregational killing (PSK) of plasmid-free cells, also referred to as a plasmid addiction system. Binds to and blocks the activity of CcdB; will also remove bound CcdB protein from the CcdB-GyrA complex by forming a CcdA-CcdB complex, a process termed rejuvenation. Functions as a transcriptional corepressor for the ccdAB operon, repression also requires CcdB (By similarity). From Escherichia coli
   1620..1922    +  CDS            ccdB: CCDB_ECOLI - Also known as G, letB, letD. Experimental evidence at protein level: Swiss-Prot protein existence level 1. Toxic component of a type II toxin-antitoxin (TA) system, functioning in plasmid maintainence. Responsible for the post- segregational killing (PSK) of plasmid-free cells, also referred to as a plasmid addiction system. Half-life of over 2 hours. Cell killing by CcdB is accompanied by filamentation, defects in chromosome and plasmid segregation, defects in cell division, formation of anucleate cells, decreased DNA synthesis and plasmid loss. Interferes with the activity of DN
   1966..2087    -  protein_bind   attR3: mutant version of attR; recombination site for the Gateway® LR reaction LR Clonase™
   2069..2089    -  protein_bind   attB2: mutant version of attB; core recombination site for the Gateway® BP reaction BP Clonase™
   2124..2250    +  CDS            ubiquitin (fragment): Saccharomyces cerevisiae ubiquitin
   2305..2478    +  CDS            ProtA: IgG-binding unit of Staphylococcus aureus protein A
   2482..2652    +  CDS            ProtA: IgG-binding unit of Staphylococcus aureus protein A
   2671..3276    +  CDS            lexA: LEXA_ECOLI - Also known as exrA, spr, tsl, umuA. Experimental evidence at protein level: Swiss-Prot protein existence level 1. Represses a number of genes involved in the response to DNA damage (SOS response), including recA and lexA. Binds to the 16 bp palindromic sequence 5'-CTGTATATATATACAG-3'. In the presence of single- stranded DNA, RecA interacts with LexA causing an autocatalytic cleavage which disrupts the DNA-binding part of LexA, leading to derepression of the SOS regulon and eventually DNA repair. Implicated in hydroxy radical-mediated cell death induced by hydroxyurea treatment (Pu
   3295..3528    +  CDS            VP16 AD: transcriptional activation domain of herpes simplex virus protein VP16 (Triezenberg et al., 1988; Cousens et al., 1989); UL48
   3724..3772    +  polyA_signal   HSV TK poly(A) signal: herpes simplex virus thymidine kinase polyadenylation signal (Cole and Stacy, 1985)
   3863..3879    -  polyA_signal   bGH poly(A) signal (fragment): bovine growth hormone polyadenylation signal
   4045..4066    -  misc_feature   MCS (fragment): pBluescript multiple cloning site
   4075..4093    -  promoter       T7 promoter: promoter for bacteriophage T7 RNA polymerase
   4096..4253    +  CDS            lacZα (fragment): LacZα fragment of β-galactosidase; lacZ fragment
   4259..4310    -  misc_feature   bom (fragment): basis of mobility region from pBR322
   4315..4425    +  CDS            RMD1 (fragment): RMD1_YEAST - Experimental evidence at protein level: Swiss-Prot protein existence level 1. Required for sporulation where it is believed to have a role in meiotic nuclear division. From Saccharomyces cerevisiae (strain ATCC 204508 / S288c) (Baker's yeast).
   4873..6035    -  misc_feature   CEN/ARS: S. cerevisiae CEN4 centromere fused to the autonomously replicating sequence ARS1/ARS416
   6262..6280    -  promoter       tet promoter (fragment): E. coli promoter for tetracycline efflux protein gene
   6400..7491    -  CDS            LEU2: LEU3_YEAST - Experimental evidence at protein level: Swiss-Prot protein existence level 1. Catalyzes the oxidation of 3-carboxy-2-hydroxy-4- methylpentanoate (3-isopropylmalate) to 3-carboxy-4-methyl-2- oxopentanoate. The product decarboxylates to 4-methyl-2 oxopentanoate. From Saccharomyces cerevisiae (strain ATCC 204508 / S288c) (Baker's yeast).
   7492..7897    -  promoter       LEU2 promoter: S. cerevisiae LEU2
   8003..8107    +  promoter       AmpR promoter: bla
   8108..8968    +  CDS            AmpR: β-lactamase; bla; confers resistance to ampicillin, carbenicillin, and related antibiotics
   9139..9727    +  rep_origin     ori: high-copy-number ColE1/pMB1/pBR322/pUC origin of replication
   9910..10002   +  CDS            lacI (fragment): lac repressor; lacI; The lac repressor binds to the lac operator to inhibit transcription in E. coli. This inhibition can be relieved by adding lactose or isopropyl-β-D-thiogalactopyranoside (IPTG).
  10015..10036   +  protein_bind   CAP binding site: CAP binding activates transcription in the presence of cAMP. E. coli catabolite activator protein
  10051..10081   +  promoter       lac promoter: promoter for the E. coli lac operon
  10089..10105   +  protein_bind   lac operator: The lac repressor binds to the lac operator to inhibit transcription in E. coli. This inhibition can be relieved by adding lactose or isopropyl-β-D-thiogalactopyranoside (IPTG). lac repressor encoded by lacI
  10150..10168   +  promoter       T3 promoter: promoter for bacteriophage T3 RNA polymerase
