>Addgene plasmid #105081 | pMetYC-Dest | addgene full sequence | sequence record 203613 | Addgene NGS Result
GGATGCAAGGGTTCGAATCCCTTAGCTCTCATTATTTTTTGCTTTTTCTCTTGAGGTCACATGATCGCAA
AATGGCAAATGGCACGTGAAGCTGTCGATATTGGGGAACTGTGGTGGTTGGCAAATGACTAATTAAGTTA
GTCAAGGCGCCATCCTCATGAAAACTGTGTAACATAATAACCGAAGTGTCGAAAAGGTGGCACCTTGTCC
AATTGAACACGCTCGATGAAAAAAATAAGATATATATAAGGTTAAGTAAAGCGTCTGTTAGAAAGGAAGT
TTTTCCTTTTTCTTGCTCTCTTGTCTTTTCATCTACTATTTCCTTCGTGTAATACAGGGTCGTCAGATAC
ATAGATACAATTCTATTACCCCCATCCATACAATCACAAGTTTGTACAAAAAAGCTGAACGAGAAACGTA
AAATGATATAAATATCAATATATTAAATTAGATTTTGCATAAAAAACAGACTACATAATACTGTAAAACA
CAACATATCCAGTCACTATGGCGGCCGCATTAGGCACCCCAGGCTTTACACTTTATGCTTCCGGCTCGTA
TAATGTGTGGATTTTGAGTTAGGATCCGTCGAGATTTTCAGGAGCTAAGGAAGCTAAAATGGAGAAAAAA
ATCACTGGATATACCACCGTTGATATATCCCAATGGCATCGTAAAGAACATTTTGAGGCATTTCAGTCAG
TTGCTCAATGTACCTATAACCAGACCGTTCAGCTGGATATTACGGCCTTTTTAAAGACCGTAAAGAAAAA
TAAGCACAAGTTTTATCCGGCCTTTATTCACATTCTTGCCCGCCTGATGAATGCTCATCCGGAATTCCGT
ATGGCAATGAAAGACGGTGAGCTGGTGATATGGGATAGTGTTCACCCTTGTTACACCGTTTTCCATGAGC
AAACTGAAACGTTTTCATCGCTCTGGAGTGAATACCACGACGATTTCCGGCAGTTTCTACACATATATTC
GCAAGATGTGGCGTGTTACGGTGAAAACCTGGCCTATTTCCCTAAAGGGTTTATTGAGAATATGTTTTTC
GTCTCAGCCAATCCCTGGGTGAGTTTCACCAGTTTTGATTTAAACGTGGCCAATATGGACAACTTCTTCG
CCCCCGTTTTCACCATGGGCAAATATTATACGCAAGGCGACAAGGTGCTGATGCCGCTGGCGATTCAGGT
TCATCATGCCGTTTGTGATGGCTTCCATGTCGGCAGAATGCTTAATGAATTACAACAGTACTGCGATGAG
TGGCAGGGCGGGGCGTAAACGCGTGGATCCGGCTTACTAAAAGCCAGATAACAGTATGCGTATTTGCGCG
CTGATTTTTGCGGTATAAGAATATATACTGATATGTATACCCGAAGTATGTCAAAAAGAGGTATGCTATG
AAGCAGCGTATTACAGTGACAGTTGACAGCGACAGCTATCAGTTGCTCAAGGCATATATGATGTCAATAT
CTCCGGTCTGGTAAGCACAACCATGCAGAATGAAGCCCGTCGTCTGCGTGCCGAACGCTGGAAAGCGGAA
AATCAGGAAGGGATGGCTGAGGTCGCCCGGTTTATTGAAATGAACGGCTCTTTTGCTGACGAGAACAGGG
GCTGGTGAAATGCAGTTTAAGGTTTACACCTATAAAAGAGAGAGCCGTTATCGTCTGTTTGTGGATGTAC
AGAGTGATATTATTGACACGCCCGGGCGACGGATGGTGATCCCCCTGGCCAGTGCACGTCTGCTGTCAGA
TAAAGTCTCCCGTGAACTTTACCCGGTGGTGCATATCGGGGATGAAAGCTGGCGCATGATGACCACCGAT
ATGGCCAGTGTGCCGGTCTCCGTTATCGGGGAAGAAGTGGCTGATCTCAGCCACCGCGAAAATGACATCA
AAAACGCCATTAACCTGATGTTCTGGGGAATATAAATGTCAGGCTCCCTTATACACAGCCAGTCTGCAGG
TCGACCATAGTGACTGGATATGTTGTGTTTTACAGTATTATGTAGTCTGTTTTTTATGCAAAATCTAATT
TAATATATTGATATTTATATCATTTTACGTTTCTCGTTCAGCTTTCTTGTACAAAGTGGTGATTGGTGGT
GGCGGATCCGGTGGAGGTGGATCAGGTATCCCTCCAGATCAACAAAGATTGATCTTTGCCGGTAAGCAGC
TAGAAGACGGTAGAACGCTGTCTGATTACAACATTCAGAAGGAGTCCACCTTACATCTTGTGCTAAGGCT
AAGAGGTGGTATGCACAGATCAGCTTGCGGCCGCATGGCAGGCCTTGCGCAACACGATGAAGCCGTGGAC
AACAAATTCAACAAAGAACAACAAAACGCGTTCTATGAGATCTTACATTTACCTAACTTAAACGAAGAAC
AACGAAACGCCTTCATCCAAAGTTTAAAAGATGACCCAAGCCAAAGCGCTAACCTTTTAGCAGAAGCTAA
AAAGCTAAATGATGCTCAGGCGCCGAAAGTAGACAACAAATTCAACAAAGAACAACAAAACGCGTTCTAT
GAGATCTTACATTTACCTAACTTAAACGAAGAACAACGAAACGCCTTCATCCAAAGTTTAAAAGATGACC
CAAGCCAAAGCGCTAACCTTTTAGCAGAAGCTAAAAAGCTAAATGATGCTCAGGCGCCGAAAGTAGACGC
GAGCGGCCGCATGAAAGCGTTAACGGCCAGGCAACAAGAGGTGTTTGATCTCATCCGTGATCACATCAGC
CAGACAGGTATGCCGCCGACGCGTGCGGAAATCGCGCAGCGTTTGGGGTTCCGTTCCCCAAACGCGGCTG
AAGAACATCTGAAGGCGCTGGCACGCAAAGGCGTTATTGAAATTGTTTCCGGCGCATCACGCGGGATCCG
TCTGTTGCAGGAAGAGGAAGAAGGGTTGCCGCTGGTAGGTCGTGTGGCTGCCGGTGAACCACTTCTGGCG
CAACAGCATATTGAAGGTCATTATCAGGTCGACCCTTCCTTATTCAAGCCGAATGCTGATTTCCTGCTGC
GCGTCAGCGGGATGTCGATGAAAGATATCGGCATTATGGATGGTGACTTGCTGGCAGTGCATAAAACTCA
GGATGTACGTAACGGTCAGGTCGTTGTCGCACGTATTGATGACGAGGTTACCGTTAAGCGCCTGAAAAAA
CAGGGCAATAAAGTCGAACTGTTGCCAGAAAATAGCGAGTTTAAACCAATTGTCGTAGATCTTCGTCAGC
AGAGCTTCACCATTGAAGGGCTGGCGGTTGGGGTTATTCGCAACGGCGACTGGCTGGAATTCCCGGGGAT
CTGGGCCCCCCCGACCGATGTCAGCCTGGGGGACGAGCTCCACTTAGACGGCGAGGACGTGGCGATGGCG
CATGCCGACGCGCTAGACGATTTCGATCTGGACATGTTGGGGGACGGGGATTCCCCGGGTCCGGGATTTA
CCCCCCACGACTCCGCCCCCTACGGCGCTCTGGATATGGCCGACTTCGAGTTTGAGCAGATGTTTACCGA
TGCCCTTGGAATTGACGAGTACGGTGGGTAGGGGGCGCGACCGGACCCGCATCCCCCGTCTGGGTTTTCC
CCTCCCGTCCCCGGTTCGTATCCACAATAAACACGAGCACATACATTACAAAAACCTGCGGTTGTCGTCT
GATTATTTGGTGGATCCGGGGGAGATGGGGGAGGCTAACTGAAACACGGAAGGAGACAATACCGGAAGGA
ACCCGCGCTATGACGGCAATAAAAAGACAGAATAAAACGCACGGGTGTTGGGTCGTTTGTTCATAAACGC
GGGGTTCGGTCCCAGGGCTGGCACTCTGTCGATACCCCACCGAGACCCCATTGGGGCCAATACGCCCGCG
TTTCTTCCTTTTCCCCACCCCACCCCCCAAGTTCGGGTGAAGGCCCAGGGCTCGCAGCCAACGTCGGGGC
GGCAGGCCCTGCCATAGCCACTGGCCCCGTGGGTTAGGGACGGGGTCCCCCATGGGGAATGGTTTATGGT
TCGTGGGGGTTATTATTTTGGGCGTTGCGTGGGGTCAGGTCCACGACCCAAGCTGGCCGCCACCGCGGTG
GAGCTCCAATTCGCCCTATAGTGAGTCGTATTACAATTCACTGGCCGTCGTTTTACAACGTCGTGACTGG
GAAAACCCTGGCGTTACCCAACTTAATCGCCTTGCAGCACATCCCCCTTTCGCCAGCTGGCGTAATAGCG
AAGAGGCCCGCACCGATCGCCCTTCCCAACAGTTGCGCAGCCTGAATGGCGAATGGCGCCTGATGCGGTA
TTTTCTCCTTACGCATCTGTGCGGTATTTCACACCGCATAATCGCTGGGCCATTCTCATGAAGAATATCT
TGAATTTATTGTCATATTACTAGTTGGTGTGGAAGTCCTAATATCGGTGATCAATATAGTGGTTGACATG
CTGGCTAGTCAACATTGAGCCTTTTGATCATGCAAATATATTACGGTATTTTACAATCAAATATCAAACT
TAACTATTGACTTTATAACTTATTTAGGTGGTAACATTCTTATAAAAAAGAAAAAAATTACTGCAAAACA
GTACTAGCTTTTAACTTGTATCCTAGGTTATCTATGCTGTCTCACCATAGAGAATATTACCTATTTCAGA
ATGTATGTCCATGATTCGCCGGGTAAATACATATAATACACAAATCTGGCTTAATAAAGTCTATAATATA
TCTCATAAAGAAGTGCTAAATTGGCTAGTGCTATATATTTTTAAGAAAATTTCTTTTGACTAAGTCCATA
TCGACTTTGTAAAAGTTCACATTAGCATACATATATTACACGAGCCAGAAATAGTAACTTTTGCCTAAAT
CACAAATTGCAAAATTTAATTGCTTGCAAAAGGTCACATGCTTATAATCAACTTTTTTAAAAATTTAAAA
TACTTTTTTATTTTTTATTTTTAAACATAAATGAAATAATTTATTTATTGTTTATGATTACCGAAACATA
AAACCTGCTCAAGAAAAAGAAACTGTTTTGTCCTTGGAAAAAAAGCACTACCTAGGAGCGGCCAAAATGC
CGAGGCTTTCATAGCTTAAACTCTTTACAGAAAATAGGCATTATAGATCAGTTCGAGTTTTCTTATTCTT
CCTTCCGGTTTTATCGTCACAGTTTTACAGTAAATAAGTATCACCTCTTAGAGTTCGATGATAAGCTGTC
AAACATGAGAATTAATTCCACATGTTAAAATAGTGAAGGAGCATGTTCGGCACACAGTGGACCGAACGTG
GGGTAAGTGCACTAGGGTCCGGTTAAACGGATCTCGCATTGATGAGGCAACGCTAATTATCAACATATAG
ATTGTTATCTATCTGCATGAACACGAAATCTTTACTTGACGACTTGAGGCTGATGGTGTTTATGCAAAGA
AACCACTGTGTTTAATATGTGTCACTGTTTGATATTACTGTCAGCGTAGAAGATAATAGTAAAAGCGGTT
AATAAGTGTATTTGAGATAAGTGTGATAAAGTTTTTACAGCGAAAAGACGATAAATACAAGAAAATGATT
ACGAGGATACGGAGAGAGGTATGTACATGTGTATTTATATACTAAGCTGCCGGCGGTTGTTTGCAAGACC
GAGAAAAGGCTAGCAAGAATCGGGTCATTGTAGCGTATGCGCCTGTGAACATTCTCTTCAACAAGTTTGA
TTCCATTGCGGTGAAATGGTAAAAGTCAACCCCCTGCGATGTATATTTTCCTGTACAATCAATCAAAAAG
CCAAATGATTTAGCATTATCTTTACATCTTGTTATTTTACAGATTTTATGTTTAGATCTTTTATGCTTGC
TTTTCAAAAGGCTTGCAGGCAAGTGCACAAACAATACTTAAATAAATACTACTCAGTAATAACCTATTTC
TTAGCATTTTTGACGAAATTTGCTATTTTGTTAGAGTCTTTTACACCATTTGTCTCCACACCTCCGCTTA
CATCAACACCAATAACGCCATTTAATCTAAGCGCATCACCAACATTTTCTGGCGTCAGTCCACCAGCTAA
CATAAAATGTAAGCTCTCGGGGCTCTCTTGCCTTCCAACCCAGTCAGAAATCGAGTTCCAATCCAAAAGT
TCACCTGTCCCACCTGCTTCTGAATCAAACAAGGGAATAAACGAATGAGGTTTCTGTGAAGCTGCACTGA
GTAGTATGTTGCAGTCTTTTGGAAATACGAGTCTTTTAATAACTGGCAAACCGAGGAACTCTTGGTATTC
TTGCCACGACTCATCTCCATGCAGTTGGACGATCGATGATAAGCTGTCAAACATGAGAATTAATTCTACC
CTATGAACATATTCCATTTTGTAATTTCGTGTCGTTTCTATTATGAATTTCATTTATAAAGTTTATGTAC
AAATATCATAAAAAAAGAGAATCTTTTTAAGCAAGGATTTTCTTAACTTCTTCGGCGACAGCATCACCGA
CTTCGGTGGTACTGTTGGAACCACCTAAATCACCAGTTCTGATACCTGCATCCAAAACCTTTTTAACTGC
ATCTTCAATGGCCTTACCTTCTTCAGGCAAGTTCAATGACAATTTCAACATCATTGCAGCAGACAAGATA
GTGGCGATAGGGTTGACCTTATTCTTTGGCAAATCTGGAGCAGAACCGTGGCATGGTTCGTACAAACCAA
ATGCGGTGTTCTTGTCTGGCAAAGAGGCCAAGGACGCAGATGGCAACAAACCCAAGGAACCTGGGATAAC
GGAGGCTTCATCGGAGATGATATCACCAAACATGTTGCTGGTGATTATAATACCATTTAGGTGGGTTGGG
TTCTTAACTAGGATCATGGCGGCAGAATCAATCAATTGATGTTGAACCTTCAATGTAGGAAATTCGTTCT
TGATGGTTTCCTCCACAGTTTTTCTCCATAATCTTGAAGAGGCCAAAACATTAGCTTTATCCAAGGACCA
AATAGGCAATGGTGGCTCATGTTGTAGGGCCATGAAAGCGGCCATTCTTGTGATTCTTTGCACTTCTGGA
ACGGTGTATTGTTCACTATCCCAAGCGACACCATCACCATCGTCTTCCTTTCTCTTACCAAAGTAAATAC
CTCCCACTAATTCTCTGACAACAACGAAGTCAGTACCTTTAGCAAATTGTGGCTTGATTGGAGATAAGTC
TAAAAGAGAGTCGGATGCAAAGTTACATGGTCTTAAGTTGGCGTACAATTGAAGTTCTTTACGGATTTTT
AGTAAACCTTGTTCAGGTCTAACACTACCTGTACCCCATTTAGGACCACCCACAGCACCTAACAAAACGG
CATCAGCCTTCTTGGAGGCTTCCAGCGCCTCATCTGGAAGTGGAACACCTGTAGCATCGATAGCAGCACC
ACCAATTAAATGATTTTCGAAATCGAACTTGACATTGGAACGAACATCAGAAATAGCTTTAAGAACCTTA
ATGGCTTCGGCTGTGATTTCTTGACCAACGTGGTCACCTGGCAAAACGACGATCTTCTTAGGGGCAGACA
TTAGAATGGTATATCCTTGAAATATATATATATATTGCTGAAATGTAAAAGGTAAGAAAAGTTAGAAAGT
AAGACGATTGCTAACCACCTATTGGAAAAAACAATAGGTCCTTAAATAATATTGTCAACTTCAAGTATTG
TGATGCAAGCATTTAGTCATGAACGCTTCTCTATTCTATATGAAAAGCCGGTTCCGGCGCTCTCACCTTT
CCTTTTTCTCCCAATTTTTCAGTTGAAAAAGGTATATGCGTCAGGCGACCTCTGAAATTAACAAAAAATT
TCCAGTCATCGAATTTGATTCTGTGCGATAGCGCCCCTGTGTGTTCTCGTTATGTTGAGGAAAAAAATAA
TGGTTGCTAAGAGATTCGAACTCTTGCATCTTACGATACCTGAGTATTCCCACAGTTAATTCTTGAAGAC
GAAAGGGCCTCGTGATACGCCTATTTTTATAGGTTAATGTCATGATAATAATGGTTTCTTAGACGTCAGG
TGGCACTTTTCGGGGAAATGTGCGCGGAACCCCTATTTGTTTATTTTTCTAAATACATTCAAATATGTAT
CCGCTCATGAGACAATAACCCTGATAAATGCTTCAATAATATTGAAAAAGGAAGAGTATGAGTATTCAAC
ATTTCCGTGTCGCCCTTATTCCCTTTTTTGCGGCATTTTGCCTTCCTGTTTTTGCTCACCCAGAAACGCT
GGTGAAAGTAAAAGATGCTGAAGATCAGTTGGGTGCACGAGTGGGTTACATCGAACTGGATCTCAACAGC
GGTAAGATCCTTGAGAGTTTTCGCCCCGAAGAACGTTTTCCAATGATGAGCACTTTTAAAGTTCTGCTAT
GTGGCGCGGTATTATCCCGTATTGACGCCGGGCAAGAGCAACTCGGTCGCCGCATACACTATTCTCAGAA
TGACTTGGTTGAGTACTCACCAGTCACAGAAAAGCATCTTACGGATGGCATGACAGTAAGAGAATTATGC
AGTGCTGCCATAACCATGAGTGATAACACTGCGGCCAACTTACTTCTGACAACGATCGGAGGACCGAAGG
AGCTAACCGCTTTTTTGCACAACATGGGGGATCATGTAACTCGCCTTGATCGTTGGGAACCGGAGCTGAA
TGAAGCCATACCAAACGACGAGCGTGACACCACGATGCCTGTAGCAATGGCAACAACGTTGCGCAAACTA
TTAACTGGCGAACTACTTACTCTAGCTTCCCGGCAACAATTAATAGACTGGATGGAGGCGGATAAAGTTG
CAGGACCACTTCTGCGCTCGGCCCTTCCGGCTGGCTGGTTTATTGCTGATAAATCTGGAGCCGGTGAGCG
TGGGTCTCGCGGTATCATTGCAGCACTGGGGCCAGATGGTAAGCCCTCCCGTATCGTAGTTATCTACACG
ACGGGGAGTCAGGCAACTATGGATGAACGAAATAGACAGATCGCTGAGATAGGTGCCTCACTGATTAAGC
ATTGGTAACTGTCAGACCAAGTTTACTCATATATACTTTAGATTGATTTAAAACTTCATTTTTAATTTAA
AAGGATCTAGGTGAAGATCCTTTTTGATAATCTCATGACCAAAATCCCTTAACGTGAGTTTTCGTTCCAC
TGAGCGTCAGACCCCGTAGAAAAGATCAAAGGATCTTCTTGAGATCCTTTTTTTCTGCGCGTAATCTGCT
GCTTGCAAACAAAAAAACCACCGCTACCAGCGGTGGTTTGTTTGCCGGATCAAGAGCTACCAACTCTTTT
TCCGAAGGTAACTGGCTTCAGCAGAGCGCAGATACCAAATACTGTTCTTCTAGTGTAGCCGTAGTTAGGC
CACCACTTCAAGAACTCTGTAGCACCGCCTACATACCTCGCTCTGCTAATCCTGTTACCAGTGGCTGCTG
CCAGTGGCGATAAGTCGTGTCTTACCGGGTTGGACTCAAGACGATAGTTACCGGATAAGGCGCAGCGGTC
GGGCTGAACGGGGGGTTCGTGCACACAGCCCAGCTTGGAGCGAACGACCTACACCGAACTGAGATACCTA
CAGCGTGAGCTATGAGAAAGCGCCACGCTTCCCGAAGGGAGAAAGGCGGACAGGTATCCGGTAAGCGGCA
GGGTCGGAACAGGAGAGCGCACGAGGGAGCTTCCAGGGGGAAACGCCTGGTATCTTTATAGTCCTGTCGG
GTTTCGCCACCTCTGACTTGAGCGTCGATTTTTGTGATGCTCGTCAGGGGGGCGGAGCCTATGGAAAAAC
GCCAGCAACGCGGCCTTTTTACGGTTCCTGGCCTTTTGCTGGCCTTTTGCTCACATGTTCTTTCCTGCGT
TATCCCCTGATTCTGTGGATAACCGTATTACCGCCTTTGAGTGAGCTGATACCGCTCGCCGCAGCCGAAC
GACCGAGCGCAGCGAGTCAGTGAGCGAGGAAGCGGAAGAGCGCCCAATACGCAAACCGCCTCTCCCCGCG
CGTTGGCCGATTCATTAATGCAGCTGGCACGACAGGTTTCCCGACTGGAAAGCGGGCAGTGAGCGCAACG
CAATTAATGTGAGTTAGCTCACTCATTAGGCACCCCAGGCTTTACACTTTATGCTTCCGGCTCGTATGTT
GTGTGGAATTGTGAGCGGATAACAATTTCACACAGGAAACAGCTATGACCATGATTACGCCAAGCTCGAA
ATTAACCCTCACTAAAGGGAACAAAAGCTGGGTACC
Features (pLannotate 1.2.2; 32 found; start..end, strand, type, name):
     32..382     +  promoter       MET17 promoter: S. cerevisiae MET17; expression is repressed by methionine; MET15; MET25
    386..510     +  protein_bind   attR1: mutant version of attR; recombination site for the Gateway® LR reaction LR Clonase™
    535..565     +  promoter       lac UV5 promoter: E. coli lac promoter with an "up" mutation
    589..618     +  promoter       cat promoter (fragment): promoter of the E. coli cat gene encoding chloramphenicol acetyltransferase
    619..1278    +  CDS            CmR: chloramphenicol acetyltransferase; cat; confers resistance to chloramphenicol
   1457..1615    +  CDS            ccdA (fragment): CCDA_ECO57 - Also known as H, letA. Experimental evidence at protein level: Swiss-Prot protein existence level 1. Antitoxin component of a type II toxin-antitoxin (TA) system which inhibits the post-segregational killing (PSK) of plasmid-free cells, also referred to as a plasmid addiction system. Binds to and blocks the activity of CcdB; will also remove bound CcdB protein from the CcdB-GyrA complex by forming a CcdA-CcdB complex, a process termed rejuvenation. Functions as a transcriptional corepressor for the ccdAB operon, repression also requires CcdB (By similarity). From Escherichia coli
   1620..1922    +  CDS            ccdB: CCDB_ECOLI - Also known as G, letB, letD. Experimental evidence at protein level: Swiss-Prot protein existence level 1. Toxic component of a type II toxin-antitoxin (TA) system, functioning in plasmid maintainence. Responsible for the post- segregational killing (PSK) of plasmid-free cells, also referred to as a plasmid addiction system. Half-life of over 2 hours. Cell killing by CcdB is accompanied by filamentation, defects in chromosome and plasmid segregation, defects in cell division, formation of anucleate cells, decreased DNA synthesis and plasmid loss. Interferes with the activity of DN
   1966..2090    -  protein_bind   attR2: mutant version of attR; recombination site for the Gateway® LR reaction LR Clonase™
   2124..2250    +  CDS            ubiquitin (fragment): Saccharomyces cerevisiae ubiquitin
   2305..2478    +  CDS            ProtA: IgG-binding unit of Staphylococcus aureus protein A
   2482..2652    +  CDS            ProtA: IgG-binding unit of Staphylococcus aureus protein A
   2671..3276    +  CDS            lexA: LEXA_ECOLI - Also known as exrA, spr, tsl, umuA. Experimental evidence at protein level: Swiss-Prot protein existence level 1. Represses a number of genes involved in the response to DNA damage (SOS response), including recA and lexA. Binds to the 16 bp palindromic sequence 5'-CTGTATATATATACAG-3'. In the presence of single- stranded DNA, RecA interacts with LexA causing an autocatalytic cleavage which disrupts the DNA-binding part of LexA, leading to derepression of the SOS regulon and eventually DNA repair. Implicated in hydroxy radical-mediated cell death induced by hydroxyurea treatment (Pu
   3295..3528    +  CDS            VP16 AD: transcriptional activation domain of herpes simplex virus protein VP16 (Triezenberg et al., 1988; Cousens et al., 1989); UL48
   3724..3772    +  polyA_signal   HSV TK poly(A) signal: herpes simplex virus thymidine kinase polyadenylation signal (Cole and Stacy, 1985)
   3863..3879    -  polyA_signal   bGH poly(A) signal (fragment): bovine growth hormone polyadenylation signal
   4045..4066    -  misc_feature   MCS (fragment): pBluescript multiple cloning site
   4075..4093    -  promoter       T7 promoter: promoter for bacteriophage T7 RNA polymerase
   4096..4253    +  CDS            lacZα (fragment): LacZα fragment of β-galactosidase; lacZ fragment
   4259..4310    -  misc_feature   bom (fragment): basis of mobility region from pBR322
   4315..4425    +  CDS            RMD1 (fragment): RMD1_YEAST - Experimental evidence at protein level: Swiss-Prot protein existence level 1. Required for sporulation where it is believed to have a role in meiotic nuclear division. From Saccharomyces cerevisiae (strain ATCC 204508 / S288c) (Baker's yeast).
   4873..6035    -  misc_feature   CEN/ARS: S. cerevisiae CEN4 centromere fused to the autonomously replicating sequence ARS1/ARS416
   6262..6280    -  promoter       tet promoter (fragment): E. coli promoter for tetracycline efflux protein gene
   6400..7491    -  CDS            LEU2: LEU3_YEAST - Experimental evidence at protein level: Swiss-Prot protein existence level 1. Catalyzes the oxidation of 3-carboxy-2-hydroxy-4- methylpentanoate (3-isopropylmalate) to 3-carboxy-4-methyl-2- oxopentanoate. The product decarboxylates to 4-methyl-2 oxopentanoate. From Saccharomyces cerevisiae (strain ATCC 204508 / S288c) (Baker's yeast).
   7492..7897    -  promoter       LEU2 promoter: S. cerevisiae LEU2
   8003..8107    +  promoter       AmpR promoter: bla
   8108..8968    +  CDS            AmpR: β-lactamase; bla; confers resistance to ampicillin, carbenicillin, and related antibiotics
   9139..9727    +  rep_origin     ori: high-copy-number ColE1/pMB1/pBR322/pUC origin of replication
   9910..10002   +  CDS            lacI (fragment): lac repressor; lacI; The lac repressor binds to the lac operator to inhibit transcription in E. coli. This inhibition can be relieved by adding lactose or isopropyl-β-D-thiogalactopyranoside (IPTG).
  10015..10036   +  protein_bind   CAP binding site: CAP binding activates transcription in the presence of cAMP. E. coli catabolite activator protein
  10051..10081   +  promoter       lac promoter: promoter for the E. coli lac operon
  10089..10105   +  protein_bind   lac operator: The lac repressor binds to the lac operator to inhibit transcription in E. coli. This inhibition can be relieved by adding lactose or isopropyl-β-D-thiogalactopyranoside (IPTG). lac repressor encoded by lacI
  10150..10168   +  promoter       T3 promoter: promoter for bacteriophage T3 RNA polymerase
