[The description below was written by a language model from this plasmid's Addgene catalogue record and pLannotate feature annotations shown in this document.]
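Description:
pMetYC-Dest is an empty Gateway destination vector for expressing bait proteins in the yeast mating-based split-ubiquitin assay. It is a roughly 10.2 kb E. coli–yeast shuttle plasmid. A high-copy ColE1/pUC-type origin and an ampicillin resistance gene support propagation in bacteria. A CEN4/ARS1 element gives stable, low-copy maintenance in Saccharomyces cerevisiae, and LEU2 under its own promoter provides auxotrophic selection. Because the unrecombined Gateway cassette carries the ccdB toxin gene alongside a chloramphenicol resistance gene, the empty vector is kept in a ccdB-tolerant strain under combined chloramphenicol and ampicillin selection.

The expression unit begins with the methionine-repressible MET17 (MET25) promoter, which allows bait levels to be tuned down by adding methionine to the medium. It is followed by the attR1–CmR–ccdB–attR2 cassette, which an LR reaction replaces with the gene of interest from an entry clone; ccdB then counterselects against non-recombined plasmid. Immediately downstream lies the Cub-PLV module: a C-terminal fragment of yeast ubiquitin fused to two protein A IgG-binding units, LexA and the VP16 activation domain. The module has no start codon of its own, so it is translated only as a C-terminal fusion to an in-frame insert. When a prey carrying the N-terminal ubiquitin half interacts with the bait, ubiquitin is reconstituted and ubiquitin-specific proteases release PLV. This artificial transcription factor then activates LexA-driven reporter genes.

The two annotated sequence records agree apart from how the second recombination site is labelled (attR2 in one, attR3 with an overlapping attB2 core in the other). The system is intended for detecting interactions of membrane and full-length proteins.
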