Addgene plasmid #105081: pMetYC-Dest
Purpose: (Empty Backbone) Yeast mating-based Split Ubiquitin Assay, bait vector for Gateway cloning. Cub-PLV does not contain a start codon.
Depositing lab: Christopher Grefen. Depositing organization: Eberhard Karls Universitaet Tuebingen. Publication: Split-ubiquitin system for identifying protein-protein interactions in membrane and full-length proteins. Grefen C, Lalonde S, Obrdlik P. Curr Protoc Neurosci. 2007 Oct;Chapter 5:Unit 5.27. doi: 10.1002/0471142301.ns0527s41. PubMed 18428659.
Backbone
  Vector backbone: pMetYC-Dest
  Vector type: Yeast Expression
  Selectable markers: LEU2
  Tag / fusion protein: Cub-PLV (C terminal on backbone)
Growth in bacteria
  Bacterial resistance: Chloramphenicol and Ampicillin, 25 & 100 μg/mL
  Growth temperature: 37°C
  Growth strain: ccdB Survival
  Copy number: High Copy
Gene/Insert
  Gene/Insert name: None
  Tag / fusion protein: Cub-PLV (C terminal on backbone)
Terms and licenses: Academic/Nonprofit Terms; Industry Terms: Not Available to Industry
How to cite: pMetYC-Dest was a gift from Christopher Grefen (Addgene plasmid # 105081 ; http://n2t.net/addgene:105081 ; RRID:Addgene_105081)
